>Addgene plasmid #110044 | pHH0103_SPF45 | addgene full sequence | sequence record 215965 | Addgene NGS Result
TTGACAATTAATCATCGGCTCGTATAATGTGTGGAATTGTGAGCGGATAACAATTTCACACAGGAAACAG
CCAGTCCGTTTAGGTGTTTTCACGAGCACTTCACCAACAAGGACCATAGATTATGAAAATCGAAGAACAC
CATCACCATCACCATTCCAGCGGTAAGCTTATGTCCCCTATACTAGGTTATTGGAAAATTAAGGGCCTTG
TGCAACCCACTCGACTTCTTTTGGAATATCTTGAAGAAAAATATGAAGAGCATTTGTATGAGCGCGATGA
AGGTGATAAATGGCGAAACAAAAAGTTTGAATTGGGTTTGGAGTTTCCCAATCTTCCTTATTATATTGAT
GGTGATGTTAAATTAACACAGTCTATGGCCATCATACGTTATATAGCTGACAAGCACAACATGTTGGGTG
GTTGTCCAAAAGAGCGTGCAGAGATTTCAATGCTTGAAGGAGCGGTTTTGGATATTAGATACGGTGTTTC
GAGAATTGCATATAGTAAAGACTTTGAAACTCTCAAAGTTGATTTTCTTAGCAAGCTACCTGAAATGCTG
AAAATGTTCGAAGATCGTTTATGTCATAAAACATATTTAAATGGTGATCATGTAACCCATCCTGACTTCA
TGTTGTATGACGCTCTTGATGTTGTTTTATACATGGACCCAATGTGCCTGGATGCGTTCCCAAAATTAGT
TTGTTTTAAAAAACGTATTGAAGCTATCCCACAAATTGATAAGTACTTGAAATCCAGCAAGTATATAGCA
TGGCCTTTGCAGGGCTGGCAAGCCACGTTTGGTGGTGGCGACCATCCTCCAAAATCGGATCTGGAAGTTC
TGTTCCAGGGGCCCCTGTCCAGCGGTCTGGTTCCGCGTGGTTCCGGTACCGCGGCCCAGCCGGCCGTGGT
TCTGCTGCGTAACATGGTCGGCGCGGGTGAAGTGGATGAAGACCTGGAAGTGGAAACCAAAGAAGAATGC
GAAAAATATGGCAAAGTGGGTAAATGTGTTATCTTCGAAATCCCGGGCGCACCGGATGACGAAGCTGTTC
GTATTTTTCTGGAATTCGAACGCGTCGAAAGCGCGATCAAAGCCGTCGTGGATCTGAATGGTCGTTACTT
CGGCGGTCGCGTTGTCAAAGCATGCGCGGCCGCATA
[142 nt withheld, positions 1157-1298]
C
[98 nt withheld, positions 1300-1397]
AGTTTGTACTGGTGACGAAACTCAGTGTCTAGCTAGAGTGGC
[149 nt withheld, positions 1440-1588]
T
[41 nt withheld, positions 1590-1630]
T
[62 nt withheld, positions 1632-1693]
A
[35 nt withheld, positions 1695-1729]
CCTCCCTCAATCGGTTGAATGTCGCCCTTTTGTCTTTGGCGCTGGTAAACCATATGAA
[86 nt withheld, positions 1788-1873]
T
[54 nt withheld, positions 1875-1928]
CTAGCGCCGCCCTATACCTTGTCTGCCTCCCCGCGTTGCGTCGCGGTGCATGGAGCCGGGCCACCTCGAC
CTGAATGGAAGCCGGCGGCACCTCGCTAACGGATTCACCACTCCAAGAATTGGAGCCAATCAATTCTTGC
GGAGAACTGTGAATGCGCAAACCAACCCTTGGCAGAACATATCCATCGCGTCCGCCATCTCCAGCAGCCG
CACGCGGCGCATCTCGGGCAGCGTTGGGTCCTGGCCACGGGTGCGCATGATCGTGCTCCTGTCGTTGAGG
ACCCGGCTAGGCTGGCGGGGTTGCCTTACTGGTTAGCAGAATGAATCACCGATACGCGAGCGAACGTGAA
GCGACTGCTGCTGCAAAACGTCTGCGACCTGAGCAACAACATGAATGGTCTTCGGTTTCCGTGTTTCGTA
AAGTCTGGAAACGCGGAAGTCAGCGCCCTGCACCATTATGTTCCGGATCTGCATCGCAGGATGCTGCTGG
CTACCCTGTGGAACACCTACATCTGTATTAACGAAGCGCTGGCATTGACCCTGAGTGATTTTTCTCTGGT
CCCGCCGCATCCATACCGCCAGTTGTTTACCCTCACAACGTTCCAGTAACCGGGCATGTTCATCATCAGT
AACCCGTATCGTGAGCATCCTCTCTCGTTTCATCGGTATCATTACCCCCATGAACAGAAATCCCCCTTAC
ACGGAGGCATCAGTGACCAAACAGGAAAAAACCGCCCTTAACATGGCCCGCTTTATCAGAAGCCAGACAT
TAACGCTTCTGGAGAAACTCAACGAGCTGGACGCGGATGAACAGGCAGACATCTGTGAATCGCTTCACGA
CCACGCTGATGAGCTTTACCGCAGGATCCGCGAAATTGTAAGCGTTAATATTTTGTTAAAATTCGCGTTA
AATTTTTGTTAAATCAGCTCATTTTTTAACCAATAGGCCGAAATCGGCAAAATCCCTTATAAATCAAAAG
AATAGACCGAGATAGGGT
[37 nt withheld, positions 2927-2963]
AAAGAACGTGGACTCCAACGTCAAAGG
[49 nt withheld, positions 2991-3039]
T
[91 nt withheld, positions 3041-3131]
G
[124 nt withheld, positions 3133-3256]
CGCGGATCCTGCCTCGCGCGTTTCGGTGATGACGGTGAAAACCTCTGACACATGCAGCTCCCGGAGACGG
TCACAGCTTGTCTGTAAGCGGATGCCGGGAGCAGACAAGCCCGTCAGGGCGCGTCAGCGGGTGTTGGCGG
GTGTCGGGGCGCAGCCATGACCCAGTCACGTAGCGATAGCGGAGTGTATACTGGCTTAACTATGCGGCAT
CAGAGCAGATTGTACTGAGAGTGCACCATATGCGGTGTGAAATACCGCACAGATGCGTAAGGAGAAAATA
CCGCATCAGGCGCTCTTCCGCTTCCTCGCTCACTGACTCGCTGCGCTCGGTCGTTCGGCTGCGGCGAGCG
GTATCAGCTCACTCAAAGGCGGTAATACGGTTATCCACAGAATCAGGGGATAACGCAGGAAAGAACATGT
GAGCAAAAGGCCAGCAAAAGGCCAGGAACCGTAAAAAGGCCGCGTTGCTGGCGTTTTTCCATAGGCTCCG
CCCCCCTGACGAGCATCACAAAAATCGACGCTCAAGTCAGAGGTGGCGAAACCCGACAGGACTATAAAGA
TACCAGGGTTTCCCCCTGGAAGCTCCCTCGTGCGCTCTCCTGTTCCGACCCTGCCGCTTACCGGATACCT
GTCCGCCTTTCTCCCTTCGGGAAGCGTGGCGCTTTCTCATAGCTCACGCTGTAGGTATCTCAGTTCGGTG
TAGGTCGTTCGCTCCAAGCTGGGCTGTGTGCACGAACCCCCCGTTCAGCCCGACCGCTGCGCCTTATCCG
GTAACTATCGTCTTGAGTCCAACCCGGTAAGACACGACTTATCGCCACTGGCAGCAGCCACTGGTAACAG
GATTAGCAGAGCGAGGTATGTAGGCGGTGCTACAGAGTTCTTGAAGTGGTGGCCTAACTACGGCTACACT
AGAAGGACAGTATTTGGTATCTGCGCTCTGCTGAAGCCAGTTACCTTCGGAAAAAGAGTTGGTAGCTCTT
GATCCGGCAAACAAACCACCGCTGGTAGCGGTGGTTTTTTTGTTTGCAAGCAGCAGATTACGCGCAGAAA
AAAAGGATCTCAAGAAGATCCTTTGATCTTTTCTACGGGGTCTGACGCTCAGTGGAACGAAAACTCACGT
TAAGGGATTTTGGTCATGAGATTATCAAAAAGGATCTTCACCTAGATCCTTTTAAATTAAAAATGAAGTT
TTAAATCAATCTAAAGTATATATGAGTAAACTTGGTCTGACAGTTACCAATGCTTAATCAGTGAGGCACC
TATCTCAGCGATCTGTCTATTTCGTTCATCCATAGTTGCCTGACTCCCCGTCGTGTAGATAACTACGATA
CGGGAGGGCTTACCATCTGGCCCCAGTGCTGCAATGATACCGCGAGACCCACGCTCACCGGCTCCAGATT
TATCAGCAATAAACCAGCCAGCCGGAAGGGCCGAGCGCAGAAGTGGTCCTGCAACTTTATCCGCCTCCAT
CCAGTCTATTAATTGTTGCCGGGAAGCTAGAGTAAGTAGTTCGCCAGTTAATAGTTTGCGCAACGTTGTT
GCCATTGCTGCAGGCATCGTGGTGTCACGCTCGTCGTTTGGTATGGCTTCATTCAGCTCCGGTTCCCAAC
GATCAAGGCGAGTTACATGATCCCCCATGTTGTGCAAAAAAGCGGTTAGCTCCTTCGGTCCTCCGATCGT
TGTCAGAAGTAAGTTGGCCGCAGTGTTATCACTCATGGTTATGGCAGCACTGCATAATTCTCTTACTGTC
ATGCCATCCGTAAGATGCTTTTCTGTGACTGGTGAGTACTCAACCAAGTCATTCTGAGAATAGTGTATGC
GGCGACCGAGTTGCTCTTGCCCGGCGTCAACACGGGATAATACCGCGCCACATAGCAGAACTTTAAAAGT
GCTCATCATTGGAAAACGTTCTTCGGGGCGAAAACTCTCAAGGATCTTACCGCTGTTGAGATCCAGTTCG
ATGTAACCCACTCGTGCACCCAACTGATCTTCAGCATCTTTTACTTTCACCAGCGTTTCTGGGTGAGCAA
AAACAGGAAGGCAAAATGCCGCAAAAAAGGGAATAAGGGCGACACGGAAATGTTGAATACTCATACTCTT
CCTTTTTCAATATTATTGAAGCATTTATCAGGGTTATTGTCTCATGAGCGGATACATATTTGAATGTATT
TAGAAAAATAAACAAATAGGGGTTCCGCGCACATTTCCCCGAAAAGTGCCACCTGACGTCTAAGAAACCA
TTATTATCATGACATTAACCTATAAAAATAGGCGTATCACGAGGCCCTTTCGTCTTCAAGAATTCCCGAC
ACCATCGAATGGTGCAAAACCTTTCGCGGTATGGCATGATAGCGCCCGGAAGAGAGTCAATTCAGGGTGG
TGAATGTGAAACCAGTAACGTTATACGATGTCGCAGAGTATGCCGGTGTCTCTTATCAGACCGTTTCCCG
CGTGGTGAACCAGGCCAGCCACGTTTCTGCGAAAACGCGGGAAAAAGTGGAAGCGGCGATGGCGGAGCTG
AATTACATTCCCAACCGCGTGGCACAACAACTGGCGGGCAAACAGTCGTTGCTGATTGGCGTTGCCACCT
CCAGTCTGGCCCTGCACGCGCCGTCGCAAATTGTCGCGGCGATTAAATCTCGCGCCGATCAACTGGGTGC
CAGCGTGGTGGTGTCGATGGTAGAACGAAGCGGCGTCGAAGCCTGTAAAGCGGCGGTGCACAATCTTCTC
GCGCAACGCGTCAGTGGGCTGATCATTAACTATCCGCTGGATGACCAGGATGCCATTGCTGTGGAAGCTG
CCTGCACTAATGTTCCGGCGTTATTTCTTGATGTCTCTGACCAGACACCCATCAACAGTATTATTTTCTC
CCATGAAGACGGTACGCGACTGGGCGTGGAGCATCTGGTCGCATTGGGTCACCAGCAAATCGCGCTGTTA
GCGGGCCCATTAAGTTCTGTCTCGGCGCGTCTGCGTCTGGCTGGCTGGCATAAATATCTCACTCGCAATC
AAATTCAGCCGATAGCGGAACGGGAAGGCGACTGGAGTGCCATGTCCGGTTTTCAACAAACCATGCAAAT
GCTGAATGAGGGCATCGTTCCCACTGCGATGCTGGTTGCCAACGATCAGATGGCGCTGGGCGCAATGCGC
GCCATTACCGAGTCCGGGCTGCGCGTTGGTGCGGATATCTCGGTAGTGGGATACGACGATACCGAAGACA
GCTCATGTTATATCCCGCCGTTAACCACCATCAAACAGGATTTTCGCCTGCTGGGGCAAACCAGCGTGGA
CCGCTTGCTGCAACTCTCTCAGGGCCAGGCGGTGAAGGGCAATCAGCTGTTGCCCGTCTCACTGGTGAAA
AGAAAAACCACCCTGGCGCCCAATACGCAAACCGCCTCTCCCCGCGCGTTGGCCGATTCATTAATGCAGC
TGGCACGACAGGTTTCCCGACTGGAAAGCGGGCAGTGAGCGCAACGCAATTAATGTAAGTTAGCTCACTC
ATTAGGCACAATTCTCATGTTTGACAGCTTATCATCGACTGCACGGTGCACCAATGCTTCTGGCGTCAGG
CAGCCATCGGAAGCTGTGGTATGGCTGTGCAGGTCGTAAATCACTGCATAATTCGTGTCGCTCAAGGCGC
ACTCCCGTTCTGGATAATGTTTTTTGCGCCGACATCATAACGGTTCTGGCAAATATTCTGAAATGAGCTG
Features (pLannotate 1.2.2; 21 found; start..end, strand, type, name):
      1..29      +  promoter       tac promoter: strong E. coli promoter; hybrid between the trp and lac UV5 promoters
     37..53      +  protein_bind   lac operator: The lac repressor binds to the lac operator to inhibit transcription in E. coli. This inhibition can be relieved by adding lactose or isopropyl-β-D-thiogalactopyranoside (IPTG). lac repressor encoded by lacI
    138..155     +  CDS            6xHis: 6xHis affinity tag
    171..824     +  CDS            GST26_SCHJA: Experimental evidence at protein level: Swiss-Prot protein existence level 1. GST isoenzymes appear to play a central role in the parasite detoxification system. Other functions are also suspected including a role in increasing the solubility of haematin in the parasite gut. From Schistosoma japonicum (Blood fluke).
    906..1145    +  CDS            RBM17 (fragment): SPF45_HUMAN - Also known as SPF45. Experimental evidence at protein level: Swiss-Prot protein existence level 1. Splice factor that binds to the single-stranded 3'AG at the exon/intron border and promotes its utilization in the second catalytic step. Involved in the regulation of alternative splicing and the utilization of cryptic splice sites. Promotes the utilization of a cryptic splice site created by the beta-110 mutation in the HBB gene. The resulting frameshift leads to sickle cell anemia. From Homo sapiens (Human).
   1161..1208    +  terminator     fd terminator (sequence withheld): central terminator from bacteriophage fd (Otsuka and Kunisawa, 1982)
   1213..1425    +  CDS            M13 gene III (fragment) (sequence partly withheld): pIII; III; minor coat protein
   1440..1910    +  CDS            M13 gene III (fragment) (sequence partly withheld): pIII; III; minor coat protein
   1932..2002    +  CDS            TcR (fragment): tetracycline efflux protein; tet; confers resistance to tetracycline
   2244..2624    -  CDS            YPB1_ECOLX: Protein predicted: Swiss-Prot protein existence level 4. From Escherichia coli.
   2641..2792    +  CDS            rop (fragment): Rop protein, which maintains plasmids at low copy number; rop
   2828..3256    -  rep_origin     f1 ori (sequence partly withheld): f1 bacteriophage origin of replication; arrow indicates direction of (+) strand synthesis
   3265..3304    +  CDS            rop (fragment): Rop protein, which maintains plasmids at low copy number; rop
   3406..3546    +  misc_feature   bom: basis of mobility region from pBR322
   3732..4319    -  rep_origin     ori: high-copy-number ColE1/pMB1/pBR322/pUC origin of replication
   4490..5350    -  CDS            AmpR: β-lactamase; bla; confers resistance to ampicillin, carbenicillin, and related antibiotics
   5351..5455    -  promoter       AmpR promoter: bla
   5564..5641    +  promoter       lacIq promoter: lacI (mutant); In the lacIq allele, a single base change in the promoter boosts expression of the lacI gene about 10-fold.
   5642..6724    +  CDS            lacI: lac repressor; lacI; The lac repressor binds to the lac operator to inhibit transcription in E. coli. This inhibition can be relieved by adding lactose or isopropyl-β-D-thiogalactopyranoside (IPTG).
   6737..6758    +  protein_bind   CAP binding site: CAP binding activates transcription in the presence of cAMP. E. coli catabolite activator protein
   6777..6794    +  promoter       tet promoter (fragment): E. coli promoter for tetracycline efflux protein gene
