[The description below was written by a language model from this plasmid's Addgene catalogue record and pLannotate feature annotations shown in this document.]
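Description:
pHH0103_SPF45 is a bacterial expression plasmid of about 7 kb, built on the pHH0103 backbone, for producing and purifying a portion of human SPF45 (RBM17), a splicing factor involved in 3' splice site selection and alternative splicing. It is maintained in E. coli through a ColE1/pBR322-type origin and selected with ampicillin via the β-lactamase gene. The catalogue lists it as low copy. The annotation shows only split fragments of rop, interrupted by an f1 phage origin, together with the pBR322 bom region.

Expression is driven by the strong hybrid tac promoter followed by a lac operator, and the plasmid carries its own lacI gene under the lacIq promoter. Transcription is therefore repressed until it is induced with IPTG or lactose. The open reading frame begins with a 6xHis tag followed by Schistosoma japonicum glutathione S-transferase. The SPF45 insert, cloned between SfiI and NotI sites, lies downstream in the same orientation. The product is presumably a His-GST fusion that can be purified on nickel or glutathione resin. The annotated RBM17 segment spans only about 240 bp, so the insert appears to encode a single domain-sized fragment rather than the full-length protein, although the record does not say which region.

An fd terminator lies directly after the insert. It is followed by fragments of M13 gene III, a tetracycline resistance remnant and a partial tet promoter. These elements and the f1 origin look like leftovers from a phagemid-type parent vector and probably have no role in the expression cassette. The associated publication is a large-scale survey of ligands for peptide recognition modules, which is consistent with using the purified domain as a binding target.
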