Addgene plasmid #110044: pHH0103_SPF45
Purpose: Protein expression and purification of SPF45
Depositing lab: Sachdev Sidhu. Depositing organization: University of Toronto. Publication: Large-scale survey and database of high affinity ligands for peptide recognition modules. Teyra J, Kelil A, Jain S, Helmy M, Jajodia R, Hooda Y, Gu J, D'Cruz AA, Nicholson SE, Min J, Sudol M, Kim PM, Bader GD, Sidhu SS. Mol Syst Biol. 2020 Dec;16(12):e9310. doi: 10.15252/msb.20199310. PubMed 33438817.
Backbone
  Vector backbone: pHH0103
  Vector type: Bacterial Expression
Growth in bacteria
  Bacterial resistance: Ampicillin, 100 μg/mL
  Growth temperature: 37°C
  Growth strain: DH5alpha
  Copy number: Low Copy
Gene/Insert
  Gene/Insert name: SPF45
  Species: H. sapiens (human)
  Entrez Gene: RBM17 (a.k.a. SPF45)
  Cloning method: Restriction Enzyme; 5′ cloning site Sfi1 (unknown if destroyed); 3′ cloning site Not1 (unknown if destroyed)
Terms and licenses: Academic/Nonprofit Terms; Industry Terms: Not Available to Industry
How to cite: pHH0103_SPF45 was a gift from Sachdev Sidhu (Addgene plasmid # 110044 ; http://n2t.net/addgene:110044 ; RRID:Addgene_110044)
