>Addgene plasmid #110044 | pHH0103_SPF45 | depositor partial sequence | sequence record 206996 | pHH0103_SPF45 sequence 261 bps
GGCCCAGCCGGCCGTGGTTCTGCTGCGTAACATGGTCGGCGCGGGTGAAGTGGATGAAGACCTGGAAGTG
GAAACCAAAGAAGAATGCGAAAAATATGGCAAAGTGGGTAAATGTGTTATCTTCGAAATCCCGGGCGCAC
CGGATGACGAAGCTGTTCGTATTTTTCTGGAATTCGAACGCGTCGAAAGCGCGATCAAAGCCGTCGTGGA
TCTGAATGGTCGTTACTTCGGCGGTCGCGTTGTCAAAGCATGCGCGGCCGC
